>Addgene plasmid #236770 | SB-CAG-mCherry-P2A-EIF3D-DD-IP | addgene full sequence | sequence record 473615 | Addgene NGS Result
GTGGCACTTTTCGGGGAAATGTGCGCGGAACCCCTATTTGTTTATTTTTCTAAATACATTCAAATATGTA
TCCGCTCATGAGACAATAACCCTGATAAATGCTTCAATAATATTGAAAAAGGAAGAGTATGAGTATTCAA
CATTTCCGTGTCGCCCTTATTCCCTTTTTTGCGGCATTTTGCCTTCCTGTTTTTGCTCACCCAGAAACGC
TGGTGAAAGTAAAAGATGCTGAAGATCAGTTGGGTGCACGAGTGGGTTACATCGAACTGGATCTCAACAG
CGGTAAGATCCTTGAGAGTTTTCGCCCCGAAGAACGTTTTCCAATGATGAGCACTTTTAAAGTTCTGCTA
TGTGGCGCGGTATTATCCCGTATTGACGCCGGGCAAGAGCAACTCGGTCGCCGCATACACTATTCTCAGA
ATGACTTGGTTGAGTACTCACCAGTCACAGAAAAGCATCTTACGGATGGCATGACAGTAAGAGAATTATG
CAGTGCTGCCATAACCATGAGTGATAACACTGCGGCCAACTTACTTCTGACAACGATCGGAGGACCGAAG
GAGCTAACCGCTTTTTTGCACAACATGGGGGATCATGTAACTCGCCTTGATCGTTGGGAACCGGAGCTGA
ATGAAGCCATACCAAACGACGAGCGTGACACCACGATGCCTGTAGCAATGGCAACAACGTTGCGCAAACT
ATTAACTGGCGAACTACTTACTCTAGCTTCCCGGCAACAATTAATAGACTGGATGGAGGCGGATAAAGTT
GCAGGACCACTTCTGCGCTCGGCCCTTCCGGCTGGCTGGTTTATTGCTGATAAATCTGGAGCCGGTGAGC
GTGGGTCTCGCGGTATCATTGCAGCACTGGGGCCAGATGGTAAGCCCTCCCGTATCGTAGTTATCTACAC
GACGGGGAGTCAGGCAACTATGGATGAACGAAATAGACAGATCGCTGAGATAGGTGCCTCACTGATTAAG
CATTGGTAACTGTCAGACCAAGTTTACTCATATATACTTTAGATTGATTTAAAACTTCATTTTTAATTTA
AAAGGATCTAGGTGAAGATCCTTTTTGATAATCTCATGACCAAAATCCCTTAACGTGAGTTTTCGTTCCA
CTGAGCGTCAGACCCCGTAGAAAAGATCAAAGGATCTTCTTGAGATCCTTTTTTTCTGCGCGTAATCTGC
TGCTTGCAAACAAAAAAACCACCGCTACCAGCGGTGGTTTGTTTGCCGGATCAAGAGCTACCAACTCTTT
TTCCGAAGGTAACTGGCTTCAGCAGAGCGCAGATACCAAATACTGTTCTTCTAGTGTAGCCGTAGTTAGG
CCACCACTTCAAGAACTCTGTAGCACCGCCTACATACCTCGCTCTGCTAATCCTGTTACCAGTGGCTGCT
GCCAGTGGCGATAAGTCGTGTCTTACCGGGTTGGACTCAAGACGATAGTTACCGGATAAGGCGCAGCGGT
CGGGCTGAACGGGGGGTTCGTGCACACAGCCCAGCTTGGAGCGAACGACCTACACCGAACTGAGATACCT
ACAGCGTGAGCTATGAGAAAGCGCCACGCTTCCCGAAGGGAGAAAGGCGGACAGGTATCCGGTAAGCGGC
AGGGTCGGAACAGGAGAGCGCACGAGGGAGCTTCCAGGGGGAAACGCCTGGTATCTTTATAGTCCTGTCG
GGTTTCGCCACCTCTGACTTGAGCGTCGATTTTTGTGATGCTCGTCAGGGGGGCGGAGCCTATGGAAAAA
CGCCAGCAACGCGGCCTTTTTACGGTTCCTGGCCTTTTGCTGGCCTTTTGCTCACATGTTCTTTCCTGCG
TTATCCCCTGATTCTGTGGATAACCGTATTACCGCCTTTGAGTGAGCTGATACCGCTCGCCGCAGCCGAA
CGACCGAGCGCAGCGAGTCAGTGAGCGAGGAAGCGGAAGAGCGCCCAATACGCAAACCGCCTCTCCCCGC
GCGTTGGCCGATTCATTAATGCAGCTGGCACGACAGGTTTCCCGACTGGAAAGCGGGCAGTGAGCGCAAC
GCAATTAATGTGAGTTAGCTCACTCATTAGGCACCCCAGGCTTTACACTTTATGCTTCCGGCTCGTATGT
TGTGTGGAATTGTGAGCGGATAACAATTTCACACAGGAAACAGCTATGACCATGATTACGCCAAGCGCGC
AATTAACCCTCACTAAAGGGAACAAAAGCTGGAGCTCCACCGCGGTGGCGGCCGGATCCCTATACAGTTG
AAGTCGGAAGTTTACATACACTTAAGTTGGAGTCATTAAAACTCGTTTTTCAACTACTCCACAAATTTCT
TGTTAACAAACAATAGTTTTGGCAAGTCAGTTAGGACATCTACTTTGTGCATGACACAAGTCATTTTTCC
AACAATTGTTTACAGACAGATTATTTCACTTATAATTCACTGTATCACAATTCCAGTGGGTCAGAAGTTT
ACATACACTAAGTTGCTAGCGGCGCGCCTCGACATTGATTATTGACTAGTTATTAATAGTAATCAATTAC
GGGGTCATTAGTTCATAGCCCATATATGGAGTTCCGCGTTACATAACTTACGGTAAATGGCCCGCCTGGC
TGACCGCCCAACGACCCCCGCCCATTGACGTCAATAATGACGTATGTTCCCATAGTAACGCCAATAGGGA
CTTTCCATTGACGTCAATGGGTGGAGTATTTACGGTAAACTGCCCACTTGGCAGTACATCAAGTGTATCA
TATGCCAAGTACGCCCCCTATTGACGTCAATGACGGTAAATGGCCCGCCTGGCATTATGCCCAGTACATG
ACCTTATGGGACTTTCCTACTTGGCAGTACATCTACGTATTAGTCATCGCTATTACCATGGTCGAGGTGA
GCCCCACGTTCTGCTTCACTCTCCCCATCTCCCCCCCCTCCCCACCCCCAATTTTGTATTTATTTATTTT
TTAATTATTTTGTGCAGCGATGGGGGCGGGGGGGGGGGGGGGGCGCGCGCCRGGGGGGGGGGGGGGGGGS
GRGGGGSGGGGSGGGGSGRGGCGGRGRGGKGCGGCGGCAGCCAATCAGAGCGGCGCGCTCCGAAAGTTTC
CTTTTATGGCGAGGCGGCGGCGGCGGCGGCCCTATAAAAAGCGAAGCGCGCGGCGGGCGGGAGTCGCTGC
GCGCTGCCTTCGCCCCGTGCCCCGCTCCGCCGCCGCCTCGCGCCGCCCGCCCCGGCTCTGACTGACCGCG
TTACTCCCACAGGTGAGCGGGCGGGACGGCCCTTCTCCTCCGGGCTGTAATTAGCGCTTGGTTTAATGAC
GGCTTGTTTCTTTTCTGTGGCTGCGTGAAAGCCTTGAGGGGCTCCGGGAGGGCCCTTTGTGCGGGGGGAG
CGGCTCGGGGGGTGCGTGCGTGTGTGTGTGCGTGGGGAGCGCCGCGTGCGGCTCCGCGCTGCCCGGCGGC
TGTGAGCGCTGCGGGCGCGGCGCGGGGCTTTGTGCGCTCCGCAGTGTGCGCGAGGGGAGCGCGGCCGGGG
GCGGTGCCCCGCGGTGCGGGGGGGGCTGCGAGGGGAACAAAGGCTGCGTGCGGGGTGTGTGCGTGGGGGG
GTGAGCAGGGGGTGTGGGCGCGTCGGTCGGGCTGCAACCCCCCCTGCACCCCCCTCCCCGAGTTGCTGAG
CACGGCCCGGCTTCGGGTGCGGGGCTCCGTACGGGGCGTGGCGCGGGGCTCGCCGTGCCGGGCGGGGGGT
GGCGGCAGGTGGGGGTGCCGGGCGGGGCGGGGCCGCCTCGGGCCGGGGRGGGCTCGGGGGAGGGGCGCGG
CGGCCCCCGGAGCGCCGGCGGCTGTCGAGGCGCGGCGAGCCGCAGCCATTGCCTTTTATGGTAATCGTGC
GAGAGGGCGCAGGGACTTCCTTTGTCCCAAATCTGTGCGGAGCCGAAATCTGGGAGGCGCCGCCGCACCC
CCTCTAGCGGGCGCGGGGCGAAGCGGTGCGGCGCCGGCAGGAAGGAAATGGGCGGGGAGGGCCTTCGTGC
GTCGCCGCGCCGCCGTCCCCTTCTCCCTCTCCAGCCTCGGGGCTGTCCGCGGGGGGACGGCTGCCTTCGG
GGGGGACGGGGCAGGGCGGGGTTCGGCTTCTGGCGTGTGACCGGCGGCTCTAGAGCCTCTGCTAACCATG
TTCATGCCTTCTTCTTTTTCCTACAGCTCCTGGGCAACGTGCTGGTTATTGTGCTGTCTCATCATTTTGG
CAAAGAATTCCCTTAAGGTTACGCCACCATGATGGTGAGCAAGGGCGAGGAGGATAACATGGCCATCATC
AAGGAGTTCATGCGCTTCAAGGTGCACATGGAGGGCTCCGTGAACGGCCACGAGTTCGAGATCGAGGGCG
AGGGCGAGGGCCGCCCCTACGAGGGCACCCAGACCGCCAAGCTGAAGGTGACCAAGGGTGGCCCCCTGCC
CTTCGCCTGGGACATCCTGTCCCCTCAGTTCATGTACGGCTCCAAGGCCTACGTGAAGCACCCCGCCGAC
ATCCCCGACTACTTGAAGCTGTCCTTCCCCGAGGGCTTCAAGTGGGAGCGCGTGATGAACTTCGAGGACG
GCGGCGTGGTGACCGTGACCCAGGACTCCTCCCTGCAGGACGGCGAGTTCATCTACAAGGTGAAGCTGCG
CGGCACCAACTTCCCCTCCGACGGCCCCGTAATGCAGAAGAAGACCATGGGCTGGGAGGCCTCCTCCGAG
CGGATGTACCCCGAGGACGGCGCCCTGAAGGGCGAGATCAAGCAGAGGCTGAAGCTGAAGGACGGCGGCC
ACTACGACGCTGAGGTCAAGACCACCTACAAGGCCAAGAAGCCCGTGCAGCTGCCCGGCGCCTACAACGT
CAACATCAAGTTGGACATCACCTCCCACAACGAGGACTACACCATCGTGGAACAGTACGAACGCGCCGAG
GGCCGCCACTCCACCGGCGGCATGGACGAGCTGTACAAGTACAAGGGATCTGGCGCCACGAACTTCTCTC
TGTTAAAACAAGCAGGAGACGTGGAAGAAAATCCCGGTCCGATGGCAAAGTTCATGACACCCGTGATCCA
GGACAACCCCTCAGGCTGGGGTCCCTGTGCGGTTCCCGAGCAGTTTCGGGATATGCCCTACCAGCCGTTC
AGCAAAGGAGATCGGCTAGGAAAGGTTGCAGACTGGACAGGAGCCACATACCAAGATAAGAGGTACACAA
ATAAGTACTCCTCTCAGTTTGGTGGTGGAAGTCAATATGCTTATTTCCATGAGGAGGATGAAAGTAGCTT
CCAGCTGGTGGATACAGCGCGCACACAGAAGACGGCCTACCAGCGGAATCGAATGAGATTTGCCCAGAGG
AACCTCCGCAGAGACAAAGATCGTCGGAACATGTTGCAGTTCAACCTGCAGATCCTGCCTAAGAGTGCCA
AACAGAAAGAGAGAGAACGCATTCGACTGCAGAAAAAGTTCCAGAAACAATTTGGGGTTAGGCAGAAATG
GGATCAGAAATCACAGAAACCCCGAGACTCTTCAGTTGAAGTTCGTAGTGATTGGGAAGTGAAAGAGGAA
ATGGATTTTCCTCAGTTGATGAAGATGCGCTACTTGGAAGTATCAGAGCCACAGGACATTGAGTGTTGTG
GGGCCCTAGAATACTACGACAAAGCCTTTGACCGCATCACCACGAGGAGTGAGAAGCCACTGCGGAGCAT
CAAGCGCATCTTCCACACTGTCACCACCACAGACGACCCTGTCATCCGCAAGCTGGCAAAAACTCAGGGG
AATGTGTTTGCCACTGATGCCATCCTGGCCACGCTGATGAGCTGTACCCGCTCAGTGTATTCCTGGGATA
TTGTCGTCCAGAGAGTTGGGTCCAAACTCTTCTTTGACAAGAGAGACAACTCTGACTTTGACCTCCTGAC
AGTGAGTGAGACTGCCAATGAGCCCCCTCAAGATGAAGGTAATTCCTTCAATTCACCCCGCAACCTGGCC
ATGGAGGCAACCTACATCAACCACAATTTCTCCCAGCAGTGCTTGAGAATGGGGAAGGAAAGATACAACT
TCCCCAACCCAAACCCGTTTGTGGAGGACGACATGGATAAGAATGAAATCGCCTCTGTTGCGTACCGTTA
CCGCAGGTGGAAGCTTGGAGATGATATTGACCTTATTGTCCGTTGTGAGCACGATGGCGTCATGACTGGA
GCCAACGGGGAAGTGTCCTTCATCAACATCAAGACACTCAATGAGTGGGATTCCAGGCACTGTAATGGCG
TTGACTGGCGTCAGAAGCTGGACTCTCAGCGAGGGGCTGTCATTGCCACGGAGCTGAAGAACAACAGCTA
CAAGTTGGCCCGGTGGACCTGCTGTGCTTTGCTGGCTGGATCTGAGTACCTCAAGCTTGGTTATGTGTCT
CGGTACCACGTGAAAGACTCCTCACGCCACGTCATCCTAGGCACCCAGCAGTTCAAGCCTAATGAGTTTG
CCAGCCAGATCAACCTGAGCGTGGAGAATGCCTGGGGCATTTTACGCTGCGTCATTGACATCTGCATGAA
GCTGGAGGAGGGCAAATACCTCATCCTCAAGGACCCCAACAAGCAGGTCATCCGTGTCTACAGCCTCCCT
GATGGCACCTTCGACGATGATGAAGATGAGGAGGAAGAGGAGGAGGAAGAAGAGGAAGAAGAAGAGGAAG
AAACTTAAATCGGCCGCAATTCCGCCCCCCCCCCCTCTCCCTCCCCCCCCCCTAACGTTACTGGCCGAAG
CCGCTTGGAATAAGGCCGGTGTGCGTTTGTCTATATGTTATTTTCCACCATATTGCCGTCTTTTGGCAAT
GTGAGGGCCCGGAAACCTGGCCCTGTCTTCTTGACGAGCATTCCTAGGGGTCTTTCCCCTCTCGCCAAAG
GAATGCAAGGTCTGTTGAATGTCGTGAAGGAAGCAGTTCCTCTGGAAGCTTCTTGAAGACAAACAACGTC
TGTAGCGACCCTTTGCAGGCAGCGGAACCCCCCACCTGGCGACAGGTGCCTCTGCGGCCAAAAGCCACGT
GTATAAGATACACCTGCAAAGGCGGCACAACCCCAGTGCCACGTTGTGAGTTGGATAGTTGTGGAAAGAG
TCAAATGGCTCTCCTCAAGCGTATTCAACAAGGGGCTGAAGGATGCCCAGAAGGTACCCCATTGTATGGG
ATCTGATCTGGGGCCTCGGTGCACATGCTTTACATGTGTTTAGTCGAGGTTAAAAAAACGTCTAGGCCCC
CCGAACCACGGGGACGTGGTTTTCCTTTGAAAAACACGATGATAATATGGCCACAACCATGACCGAGTAC
AAGCCCACGGTGCGCCTCGCCACCCGCGACGACGTCCCCAGGGCCGTACGCACCCTCGCCGCCGCGTTCG
CCGACTACCCCGCCACGCGCCACACCGTCGATCCGGACCGCCACATCGAGCGGGTCACCGAGCTGCAAGA
ACTCTTCCTCACGCGCGTCGGGCTCGACATCGGCAAGGTGTGGGTCGCGGACGACGGCGCCGCGGTGGCG
GTCTGGACCACGCCGGAGAGCGTCGAAGCGGGGGCGGTGTTCGCCGAGATCGGCCCGCGCATGGCCGAGT
TGAGCGGTTCCCGGCTGGCCGCGCAGCAACAGATGGAAGGCCTCCTGGCGCCGCACCGGCCCAAGGAGCC
CGCGTGGTTCCTGGCCACCGTCGGCGTCTCGCCCGACCACCAGGGCAAGGGTCTGGGCAGCGCCGTCGTG
CTCCCCGGAGTGGAGGCGGCCGAGCGCGCCGGGGTGCCCGCCTTCCTGGAGACCTCCGCGCCCCGCAACC
TCCCCTTCTACGAGCGGCTCGGCTTCACCGTCACCGCCGACGTCGAGGTGCCCGAAGGACCGCGCACCTG
GTGCATGACCCGCAAGCCCGGTGCCTGACGCCCGCCCCACGACCCGCAGCGCCCGACCGAAAGGAGCGCA
CGACCCCATGCATCGATGATCTAGAGCTCGCTGATCAGCCTCGACTGTGCCTTCTAGTTGCCAGCCATCT
GTTGTTTGCCCCTCCCCCGTGCCTTCCTTGACCCTGGAAGGTGCCACTCCCACTGTCCTTTCCTAATAAA
ATGAGGAAATTGCATCGCATTGTCTGAGTAGGTGTCATTCTATTCTGGGGGGTGGGGTGGGGCAGGACAG
CAAGGGGGAGGATTGGGAAGACAATAGCAGGCATGCTGGGGATGCGGTGGGCTCTATGGCTTCTGAGGCG
GAAAGAACCTGCAGCGAGTGTATGTAAACTTCTGACCCACTGGGAATGTGATGAAAGAAATAAAAGCTGA
AATGAATCATTCTCTCTACTATTATTCTGATATTTCACATTCTTAAAATAAAGTGGTGATCCTAACTGAC
CTAAGACAGGGAATTTTTACTAGGATTAAATGTCAGGAATTGTGAAAAAGTGAGTTTAAATGTATTTGGC
TAAGGTGTATGTAAACTTCCGACTTCAACTGTATAGGGATCCTCGAGGGGGGGCCCGGTACCCAATTCGC
CCTATAGTGAGTCGTATTACGCGCGCTCACTGGCCGTCGTTTTACAACGTCGTGACTGGGAAAACCCTGG
CGTTACCCAACTTAATCGCCTTGCAGCACATCCCCCTTTCGCCAGCTGGCGTAATAGCGAAGAGGCCCGC
ACCGATCGCCCTTCCCAACAGTTGCGCAGCCTGAATGGCGAATGGG
[124 nt withheld, positions 8657-8780]
C
[61 nt withheld, positions 8782-8842]
GACGGCACCTCGACCCCAAAAAACTTGATTA
[49 nt withheld, positions 8874-8922]
CCTTTGACGTTGGAGTCCACGTTCTTT
[37 nt withheld, positions 8950-8986]
ACCCTATCTCGGTCTATTCTTTTGATTTATAAGGGATTTTGCCGATTTCGGCCTATTGGTTAAAAAATGA
GCTGATTTAACAAAAATTTAACGCGAATTTTAACAAAATATTAACGCTTACAATTTAG
Features (pLannotate 1.2.2; 23 found; start..end, strand, type, name):
     24..128     +  promoter       AmpR promoter: bla
    129..989     +  CDS            AmpR: β-lactamase; bla; confers resistance to ampicillin, carbenicillin, and related antibiotics
   1160..1748    +  rep_origin     ori: high-copy-number ColE1/pMB1/pBR322/pUC origin of replication
   1931..2023    +  CDS            lacI (fragment): lac repressor; lacI; The lac repressor binds to the lac operator to inhibit transcription in E. coli. This inhibition can be relieved by adding lactose or isopropyl-β-D-thiogalactopyranoside (IPTG).
   2036..2057    +  protein_bind   CAP binding site: CAP binding activates transcription in the presence of cAMP. E. coli catabolite activator protein
   2072..2102    +  promoter       lac promoter: promoter for the E. coli lac operon
   2110..2126    +  protein_bind   lac operator: The lac repressor binds to the lac operator to inhibit transcription in E. coli. This inhibition can be relieved by adding lactose or isopropyl-β-D-thiogalactopyranoside (IPTG). lac repressor encoded by lacI
   2171..2189    +  promoter       T3 promoter: promoter for bacteriophage T3 RNA polymerase
   2202..2224    +  misc_feature   MCS (fragment): pBluescript multiple cloning site
   2481..2860    +  enhancer       CMV enhancer: human cytomegalovirus immediate early enhancer
   2862..3139    +  promoter       chicken β-actin promoter: No description available
   3140..4156    +  intron         chimeric intron: chimera between introns from chicken β-actin and rabbit β-globin
   4232..4939    +  CDS            mCherry: mCherry is a basic (constitutively fluorescent) red fluorescent protein published in 2004, derived from Discosoma sp.. It is reported to be a very rapidly-maturing monomer with low acid sensitivity.
   4955..5010    +  CDS            P2A (fragment): 2A peptide from porcine teschovirus-1 polyprotein Eukaryotic ribosomes fail to insert a peptide bond between the Gly and Pro residues, yielding separate polypeptides.
   5012..6592    +  CDS            EIF3D: EIF3D_HUMAN - Also known as EIF3S7 From Homo sapiens (Human).
   6793..7255    +  misc_feature   IRES: internal ribosome entry site (IRES) of the encephalomyocarditis virus (EMCV)
   7269..7868    +  CDS            PuroR: puromycin N-acetyltransferase; pac from Streptomyces alboniger; confers resistance to puromycin
   7955..8179    +  polyA_signal   bGH poly(A) signal: bovine growth hormone polyadenylation signal
   8183..8199    +  promoter       SV40 promoter (fragment): SV40 enhancer and early promoter
   8441..8462    +  misc_feature   MCS (fragment): pBluescript multiple cloning site
   8471..8489    -  promoter       T7 promoter: promoter for bacteriophage T7 RNA polymerase
   8497..8652    +  CDS            lacZα (fragment): LacZα fragment of β-galactosidase; lacZ fragment
   8657..9112    +  rep_origin     f1 ori (sequence partly withheld): f1 bacteriophage origin of replication; arrow indicates direction of (+) strand synthesis
