[The description below was written by a language model from this plasmid's Addgene catalogue record and pLannotate feature annotations shown in this document.]
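Description:
SB-CAG-mCherry-P2A-EIF3D-DD-IP is a 9.1 kb Sleeping Beauty transposon-based mammalian expression plasmid built on the synthetic SB-CAG-mCherry-IP backbone, which carries pBluescript-derived sequences (lac promoter/operator, T3 and T7 promoters, MCS and lacZα fragments, f1 ori). It is propagated in E. coli as a high-copy plasmid through a ColE1/pUC-type origin and selected with ampicillin via the bla gene. The automated feature table does not annotate the Sleeping Beauty inverted terminal repeats. As the vector is catalogued as a Sleeping Beauty type, they presumably lie in the unannotated stretches flanking the expression cassette, but the record does not confirm this. No transposase is encoded, so one would have to be supplied separately for genomic integration.

The payload is a single multicistronic transcription unit driven by the CAG promoter (CMV enhancer, chicken β-actin promoter and a chimeric β-actin/β-globin intron) and terminated by the bGH polyadenylation signal. It encodes mCherry joined through a P2A ribosome-skipping peptide to human EIF3D, a subunit of translation initiation factor eIF3, so that the red fluorescent reporter and EIF3D are made as separate polypeptides from one open reading frame. The EIF3D coding sequence carries S528D and S529D substitutions; serine-to-aspartate changes of this kind are commonly used to mimic phosphorylation, although the record does not state that intent. Downstream, an EMCV IRES directs translation of puromycin N-acetyltransferase (Pac), linking drug resistance to expression of the same transcript.

The design allows stable, transposon-mediated introduction of the mutant EIF3D into mammalian cells, with puromycin selection and mCherry fluorescence marking expressing cells. The associated publication concerns the role of EIF3D in signaling homeostasis in human primed pluripotent stem cells.
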