Addgene plasmid #236770: SB-CAG-mCherry-P2A-EIF3D-DD-IP
Purpose: A sleeping beauty-based vector containing CAG promoter-driven mCherry-P2A-EIF3D S528D/S529D-IRES-Pac.
Depositing lab: Kazutoshi Takahashi. Depositing organization: Kyoto University, Center for iPS Cell Research and Application. Publication: EIF3D safeguards the homeostasis of key signaling pathways in human primed pluripotency. Okubo C, Nakamura M, Sato M, Shichino Y, Mito M, Takashima Y, Iwasaki S, Takahashi K. Sci Adv. 2025 Apr 11;11(15):eadq5484. doi: 10.1126/sciadv.adq5484. Epub 2025 Apr 9. PubMed 40203091.
Backbone
  Vector backbone: SB-CAG-mCherry-IP
  Backbone manufacturer: Synthetic
  Backbone size w/o insert (bp): 7467
  Total vector size (bp): 9114
  Vector type: Mammalian Expression ; Sleeping beauty
  Selectable markers: Puromycin
Growth in bacteria
  Bacterial resistance: Ampicillin, 100 μg/mL
  Growth temperature: 37°C
  Growth strain: DH5alpha
  Copy number: High Copy
Gene/Insert
  Gene/Insert name: EIF3D
  Species: H. sapiens (human)
  Insert size (bp): 1647
  Mutation: changed Serine 528 to Aspartic Acid and Serine 529 to Aspartic Acid
  GenBank ID: NM_003753.4
  Entrez Gene: EIF3D (a.k.a. EIF3S7, eIF3-p66, eIF3-zeta)
  Promoter: CAG promoter
  Cloning method: Ligation Independent Cloning
  Sequencing primers: 5′ CACCGGCGGCATGGACGAGCTG
Terms and licenses: Academic/Nonprofit Terms; Industry Terms: Not Available to Industry
How to cite: SB-CAG-mCherry-P2A-EIF3D-DD-IP was a gift from Kazutoshi Takahashi (Addgene plasmid # 236770 ; http://n2t.net/addgene:236770 ; RRID:Addgene_236770)
